Addgene plasmid #197275: pFsynW SYT1 reporter
Purpose: Encodes for viral expression of wild type Synaptotagmin 1 (SYT1) to synchronize its transport from the ER (RUSH system); visualized with HaloTag. Reporter only (no hook).
Depositing lab: Edwin Chapman. Depositing organization: University of Wisconsin, Madison. Publication: Synaptic vesicle proteins are selectively delivered to axons in mammalian neurons. Watson ET, Pauers MM, Seibert MJ, Vevea JD, Chapman ER. Elife. 2023 Feb 2;12:e82568. doi: 10.7554/eLife.82568. PubMed 36729040.
Backbone
  Vector backbone: FUGW (#14883)
  Vector type: Lentiviral
Growth in bacteria
  Bacterial resistance: Ampicillin, 100 μg/mL
  Growth temperature: 37°C
  Growth strain: NEB Stable
  Copy number: High Copy
Gene/Insert
  Gene/Insert name: SYT1 and HaloTag
  Species: R. norvegicus (rat)
  Mutation: N/A
  Entrez Gene: Syt1 (a.k.a. P65)
  Promoter: hSyn (human synapsin I promoter)
  Tag / fusion protein: FLAG (C terminal on insert)
  Cloning method: Ligation Independent Cloning
Terms and licenses: Academic/Nonprofit Terms; Industry Terms: Not Available to Industry
Depositor comments: Please visit https://www.biorxiv.org/content/10.1101/2022.02.08.479521v1 for bioRxiv preprint.
How to cite: pFsynW SYT1 reporter was a gift from Edwin Chapman (Addgene plasmid # 197275 ; http://n2t.net/addgene:197275 ; RRID:Addgene_197275)
