[The description below was written by a language model from this plasmid's Addgene catalogue record and pLannotate feature annotations shown in this document.]
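Description:
pFsynW SYT1 reporter is a lentiviral transfer plasmid built on the FUGW backbone, designed for neuron-specific expression of rat synaptotagmin 1 (Syt1) as a cargo for the RUSH (retention using selective hooks) system. It is propagated in E. coli through a high-copy ColE1/pUC-type origin with ampicillin resistance. The backbone also carries an f1 origin and an SV40 promoter/EM7-driven bleomycin/Zeocin resistance cassette outside the viral region. The viral portion follows the usual HIV-1-derived layout: a CMV enhancer/promoter fused to a truncated 5' LTR drives genomic RNA production in packaging cells, followed by the Ψ packaging signal with a gag fragment, the RRE for Rev-dependent export, and the cPPT/CTS. Downstream of the payload sit a WPRE to boost transcript expression, a truncated 3' LTR and a bGH polyadenylation signal.

The payload is driven by the human synapsin I promoter. The annotated open reading frame begins with a short bovine prolactin fragment, which probably serves as a signal sequence, followed by full-length wild-type Syt1 and then HaloTag, which allows covalent labelling with chloroalkane dyes for imaging. The catalogue entry lists a C-terminal FLAG tag, which the feature table does not annotate. An unannotated gap lies between the prolactin fragment and Syt1, and the record does not identify it or any hook-binding element of the RUSH reporter. This plasmid encodes the reporter only, with no ER hook, so ER retention and synchronized release would depend on a hook supplied separately. It is intended for following the transport of this synaptic vesicle protein out of the ER in neurons.
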