Features (pLannotate 1.2.2; 32 found; start..end, strand, type, name):
    253..300     +  promoter       EM7 promoter: synthetic bacterial promoter&nbsp
    319..693     +  CDS            BleoR: antibiotic-binding protein; Sh ble from Streptoalloteichus hindustanus; confers resistance to bleomycin, phleomycin, and Zeocin™
    703..828     +  CDS            ble (fragment): BLE_KLEPN - Experimental evidence at protein level: Swiss-Prot protein existence level 1. Binding protein with a strong affinity to the bleomycin family of antibiotics. Binds to CL990; an antimitotic-antibiotic compound. From Klebsiella pneumoniae.
    823..944     +  polyA_signal   SV40 poly(A) signal: SV40 polyadenylation signal
   1015..1037    -  protein_bind   lac operator (fragment): The lac repressor binds to the lac operator to inhibit transcription in E. coli. This inhibition can be relieved by adding lactose or isopropyl-β-D-thiogalactopyranoside (IPTG). lac repressor encoded by lacI
   1041..1071    -  promoter       lac promoter: promoter for the E. coli lac operon
   1086..1107    -  protein_bind   CAP binding site: CAP binding activates transcription in the presence of cAMP. E. coli catabolite activator protein
   1120..1212    -  CDS            lacI (fragment): lac repressor; lacI; The lac repressor binds to the lac operator to inhibit transcription in E. coli. This inhibition can be relieved by adding lactose or isopropyl-β-D-thiogalactopyranoside (IPTG).
   1395..1983    -  rep_origin     ori: high-copy-number ColE1/pMB1/pBR322/pUC origin of replication
   2154..3014    -  CDS            AmpR: β-lactamase; bla; confers resistance to ampicillin, carbenicillin, and related antibiotics
   3015..3119    -  promoter       AmpR promoter: bla
   3178..3230    -  misc_feature   bom (fragment): basis of mobility region from pBR322
   3385..3764    +  enhancer       CMV enhancer: human cytomegalovirus immediate early enhancer
   3765..3964    +  promoter       CMV promoter: human cytomegalovirus (CMV) immediate early promoter
   3982..4162    +  LTR            5' LTR (truncated): truncated 5' long terminal repeat (LTR) from HIV-1
   4209..4334    +  misc_feature   HIV-1 Ψ: packaging signal of human immunodeficiency virus type 1
   4318..4681    +  CDS            HIV-1 gag (fragment): gag protein from human immunodeficiency virus 1; gag
   4827..5060    +  misc_feature   RRE: The Rev response element (RRE) of HIV-1 allows for Rev-dependent mRNA export from the nucleus to the cytoplasm.
   5437..5537    +  CDS            Rev (fragment): human immunodeficiency virus 1 (HIV-1) Rev protein; rev; enhances nuclear export of unspliced and incompletely spliced viral mRNAs
   5587..5704    +  misc_feature   cPPT/CTS: central polypurine tract and central termination sequence of HIV-1
   5749..6195    +  promoter       hSyn promoter: human synapsin I promoter; confers neuron-specific expression (Kügler et al., 2003)
   6218..6307    +  CDS            PRL (fragment): PRL_BOVIN - Experimental evidence at protein level: Swiss-Prot protein existence level 1. Prolactin acts primarily on the mammary gland by promoting lactation. From Bos taurus (Bovine).
   6488..7750    +  CDS            Syt1: SYT1_RAT - Experimental evidence at protein level: Swiss-Prot protein existence level 1. (Microbial infection) Receptor for C.botulinum neurotoxin type G (BoNT/G, botG); unlike the case with BoNT/B, interaction is not improved in the presence of gangliosides (PubMed:15123599, PubMed:20219474). BoNT/G toxin binds to the vesicular domain of Syt1 (residues 32-53) (PubMed:15123599, PubMed:20219474). From Rattus norvegicus (Rat).
   7793..8676    +  CDS            HaloTag® (fragment): modified bacterial dehalogenase that forms covalent bonds with chloroalkane derivatives
   8711..8734    +  misc_feature   MCS (fragment): pBluescript multiple cloning site
   8734..9322    +  misc_feature   WPRE: woodchuck hepatitis virus posttranscriptional regulatory element
   9259..9840    +  CDS            nef (fragment): NEF_HV1H2 - Experimental evidence at protein level: Swiss-Prot protein existence level 1. Extracellular Nef protein targets CD4(+) T-lymphocytes for apoptosis by interacting with CXCR4 surface receptors. From Human immunodeficiency virus type 1 group M subtype B (isolate HXB2) (HIV-1).
   9847..10027   +  LTR            5' LTR (truncated): truncated 5' long terminal repeat (LTR) from HIV-1
  10059..10283   +  polyA_signal   bGH poly(A) signal: bovine growth hormone polyadenylation signal
  10287..10308   +  promoter       SV40 promoter (fragment): SV40 enhancer and early promoter
  10329..10757   +  rep_origin     f1 ori (sequence partly withheld): f1 bacteriophage origin of replication; arrow indicates direction of (+) strand synthesis
  10771..205     +  promoter       SV40 promoter (across the origin): SV40 enhancer and early promoter
>Addgene plasmid #197275 | pFsynW SYT1 reporter | addgene full sequence | sequence record 389085
GCAAAGCATGCATCTCAATTAGTCAGCAACCATAGTCCCGCCCCTAACTCCGCCCATCCCGCCCCTAACT
CCGCCCAGTTCCGCCCATTCTCCGCCCCATGGCTGACTAATTTTTTTTATTTATGCAGAGGCCGAGGCCG
CCTCTGCCTCTGAGCTATTCCAGAAGTAGTGAGGAGGCTTTTTTGGAGGCCTAGGCTTTTGCAAAAAGCT
CCCGGGAGCTTGTATATCCATTTTCGGATCTGATCAGCACGTGTTGACAATTAATCATCGGCATAGTATA
TCGGCATAGTATAATACGACAAGGTGAGGAACTAAACCATGGCCAAGTTGACCAGTGCCGTTCCGGTGCT
CACCGCGCGCGACGTCGCCGGAGCGGTCGAGTTCTGGACCGACCGGCTCGGGTTCTCCCGGGACTTCGTG
GAGGACGACTTCGCCGGTGTGGTCCGGGACGACGTGACCCTGTTCATCAGCGCGGTCCAGGACCAGGTGG
TGCCGGACAACACCCTGGCCTGGGTGTGGGTGCGCGGCCTGGACGAGCTGTACGCCGAGTGGTCGGAGGT
CGTGTCCACGAACTTCCGGGACGCCTCCGGGCCGGCCATGACCGAGATCGGCGAGCAGCCGTGGGGGCGG
GAGTTCGCCCTGCGCGACCCGGCCGGCAACTGCGTGCACTTCGTGGCCGAGGAGCAGGACTGACACGTGC
TACGAGATTTCGATTCCACCGCCGCCTTCTATGAAAGGTTGGGCTTCGGAATCGTTTTCCGGGACGCCGG
CTGGATGATCCTCCAGCGCGGGGATCTCATGCTGGAGTTCTTCGCCCACCCCAACTTGTTTATTGCAGCT
TATAATGGTTACAAATAAAGCAATAGCATCACAAATTTCACAAATAAAGCATTTTTTTCACTGCATTCTA
GTTGTGGTTTGTCCAAACTCATCAATGTATCTTATCATGTCTGTATACCGTCGACCTCTAGCTAGAGCTT
GGCGTAATCATGGTCATAGCTGTTTCCTGTGTGAAATTGTTATCCGCTCACAATTCCACACAACATACGA
GCCGGAAGCATAAAGTGTAAAGCCTGGGGTGCCTAATGAGTGAGCTAACTCACATTAATTGCGTTGCGCT
CACTGCCCGCTTTCCAGTCGGGAAACCTGTCGTGCCAGCTGCATTAATGAATCGGCCAACGCGCGGGGAG
AGGCGGTTTGCGTATTGGGCGCTCTTCCGCTTCCTCGCTCACTGACTCGCTGCGCTCGGTCGTTCGGCTG
CGGCGAGCGGTATCAGCTCACTCAAAGGCGGTAATACGGTTATCCACAGAATCAGGGGATAACGCAGGAA
AGAACATGTGAGCAAAAGGCCAGCAAAAGGCCAGGAACCGTAAAAAGGCCGCGTTGCTGGCGTTTTTCCA
TAGGCTCCGCCCCCCTGACGAGCATCACAAAAATCGACGCTCAAGTCAGAGGTGGCGAAACCCGACAGGA
CTATAAAGATACCAGGCGTTTCCCCCTGGAAGCTCCCTCGTGCGCTCTCCTGTTCCGACCCTGCCGCTTA
CCGGATACCTGTCCGCCTTTCTCCCTTCGGGAAGCGTGGCGCTTTCTCATAGCTCACGCTGTAGGTATCT
CAGTTCGGTGTAGGTCGTTCGCTCCAAGCTGGGCTGTGTGCACGAACCCCCCGTTCAGCCCGACCGCTGC
GCCTTATCCGGTAACTATCGTCTTGAGTCCAACCCGGTAAGACACGACTTATCGCCACTGGCAGCAGCCA
CTGGTAACAGGATTAGCAGAGCGAGGTATGTAGGCGGTGCTACAGAGTTCTTGAAGTGGTGGCCTAACTA
CGGCTACACTAGAAGAACAGTATTTGGTATCTGCGCTCTGCTGAAGCCAGTTACCTTCGGAAAAAGAGTT
GGTAGCTCTTGATCCGGCAAACAAACCACCGCTGGTAGCGGTGGTTTTTTTGTTTGCAAGCAGCAGATTA
CGCGCAGAAAAAAAGGATCTCAAGAAGATCCTTTGATCTTTTCTACGGGGTCTGACGCTCAGTGGAACGA
AAACTCACGTTAAGGGATTTTGGTCATGAGATTATCAAAAAGGATCTTCACCTAGATCCTTTTAAATTAA
AAATGAAGTTTTAAATCAATCTAAAGTATATATGAGTAAACTTGGTCTGACAGTTACCAATGCTTAATCA
GTGAGGCACCTATCTCAGCGATCTGTCTATTTCGTTCATCCATAGTTGCCTGACTCCCCGTCGTGTAGAT
AACTACGATACGGGAGGGCTTACCATCTGGCCCCAGTGCTGCAATGATACCGCGAGACCCACGCTCACCG
GCTCCAGATTTATCAGCAATAAACCAGCCAGCCGGAAGGGCCGAGCGCAGAAGTGGTCCTGCAACTTTAT
CCGCCTCCATCCAGTCTATTAATTGTTGCCGGGAAGCTAGAGTAAGTAGTTCGCCAGTTAATAGTTTGCG
CAACGTTGTTGCCATTGCTACAGGCATCGTGGTGTCACGCTCGTCGTTTGGTATGGCTTCATTCAGCTCC
GGTTCCCAACGATCAAGGCGAGTTACATGATCCCCCATGTTGTGCAAAAAAGCGGTTAGCTCCTTCGGTC
CTCCGATCGTTGTCAGAAGTAAGTTGGCCGCAGTGTTATCACTCATGGTTATGGCAGCACTGCATAATTC
TCTTACTGTCATGCCATCCGTAAGATGCTTTTCTGTGACTGGTGAGTACTCAACCAAGTCATTCTGAGAA
TAGTGTATGCGGCGACCGAGTTGCTCTTGCCCGGCGTCAATACGGGATAATACCGCGCCACATAGCAGAA
CTTTAAAAGTGCTCATCATTGGAAAACGTTCTTCGGGGCGAAAACTCTCAAGGATCTTACCGCTGTTGAG
ATCCAGTTCGATGTAACCCACTCGTGCACCCAACTGATCTTCAGCATCTTTTACTTTCACCAGCGTTTCT
GGGTGAGCAAAAACAGGAAGGCAAAATGCCGCAAAAAAGGGAATAAGGGCGACACGGAAATGTTGAATAC
TCATACTCTTCCTTTTTCAATATTATTGAAGCATTTATCAGGGTTATTGTCTCATGAGCGGATACATATT
TGAATGTATTTAGAAAAATAAACAAATAGGGGTTCCGCGCACATTTCCCCGAAAAGTGCCACCTGACGTC
GACGGATCGGGAGATCTCCCGATCCCCTATGGTGCACTCTCAGTACAATCTGCTCTGATGCCGCATAGTT
AAGCCAGTATCTGCTCCCTGCTTGTGTGTTGGAGGTCGCTGAGTAGTGCGCGAGCAAAATTTAAGCTACA
ACAAGGCAAGGCTTGACCGACAATTGCATGAAGAATCTGCTTAGGGTTAGGCGTTTTGCGCTGCTTCGCG
ATGTACGGGCCAGATATACGCGTTGACATTGATTATTGACTAGTTATTAATAGTAATCAATTACGGGGTC
ATTAGTTCATAGCCCATATATGGAGTTCCGCGTTACATAACTTACGGTAAATGGCCCGCCTGGCTGACCG
CCCAACGACCCCCGCCCATTGACGTCAATAATGACGTATGTTCCCATAGTAACGCCAATAGGGACTTTCC
ATTGACGTCAATGGGTGGAGTATTTACGGTAAACTGCCCACTTGGCAGTACATCAAGTGTATCATATGCC
AAGTACGCCCCCTATTGACGTCAATGACGGTAAATGGCCCGCCTGGCATTATGCCCAGTACATGACCTTA
TGGGACTTTCCTACTTGGCAGTACATCTACGTATTAGTCATCGCTATTACCATGGTGATGCGGTTTTGGC
AGTACATCAATGGGCGTGGATAGCGGTTTGACTCACGGGGATTTCCAAGTCTCCACCCCATTGACGTCAA
TGGGAGTTTGTTTTGGCACCAAAATCAACGGGACTTTCCAAAATGTCGTAACAACTCCGCCCCATTGACG
CAAATGGGCGGTAGGCGTGTACGGTGGGAGGTCTATATAAGCAGCGCGTTTTGCCTGTACTGGGTCTCTC
TGGTTAGACCAGATCTGAGCCTGGGAGCTCTCTGGCTAACTAGGGAACCCACTGCTTAAGCCTCAATAAA
GCTTGCCTTGAGTGCTTCAAGTAGTGTGTGCCCGTCTGTTGTGTGACTCTGGTAACTAGAGATCCCTCAG
ACCCTTTTAGTCAGTGTGGAAAATCTCTAGCAGTGGCGCCCGAACAGGGACTTGAAAGCGAAAGGGAAAC
CAGAGGAGCTCTCTCGACGCAGGACTCGGCTTGCTGAAGCGCGCACGGCAAGAGGCGAGGGGCGGCGACT
GGTGAGTACGCCAAAAATTTTGACTAGCGGAGGCTAGAAGGAGAGAGATGGGTGCGAGAGCGTCAGTATT
AAGCGGGGGAGAATTAGATCGCGATGGGAAAAAATTCGGTTAAGGCCAGGGGGAAAGAAAAAATATAAAT
TAAAACATATAGTATGGGCAAGCAGGGAGCTAGAACGATTCGCAGTTAATCCTGGCCTGTTAGAAACATC
AGAAGGCTGTAGACAAATACTGGGACAGCTACAACCATCCCTTCAGACAGGATCAGAAGAACTTAGATCA
TTATATAATACAGTAGCAACCCTCTATTGTGTGCATCAAAGGATAGAGATAAAAGACACCAAGGAAGCTT
TAGACAAGATAGAGGAAGAGCAAAACAAAAGTAAGACCACCGCACAGCAAGCGGCCGCTGATCTTCAGAC
CTGGAGGAGGAGATATGAGGGACAATTGGAGAAGTGAATTATATAAATATAAAGTAGTAAAAATTGAACC
ATTAGGAGTAGCACCCACCAAGGCAAAGAGAAGAGTGGTGCAGAGAGAAAAAAGAGCAGTGGGAATAGGA
GCTTTGTTCCTTGGGTTCTTGGGAGCAGCAGGAAGCACTATGGGCGCAGCGTCAATGACGCTGACGGTAC
AGGCCAGACAATTATTGTCTGGTATAGTGCAGCAGCAGAACAATTTGCTGAGGGCTATTGAGGCGCAACA
GCATCTGTTGCAACTCACAGTCTGGGGCATCAAGCAGCTCCAGGCAAGAATCCTGGCTGTGGAAAGATAC
CTAAAGGATCAACAGCTCCTGGGGATTTGGGGTTGCTCTGGAAAACTCATTTGCACCACTGCTGTGCCTT
GGAATGCTAGTTGGAGTAATAAATCTCTGGAACAGATTTGGAATCACACGACCTGGATGGAGTGGGACAG
AGAAATTAACAATTACACAAGCTTAATACACTCCTTAATTGAAGAATCGCAAAACCAGCAAGAAAAGAAT
GAACAAGAATTATTGGAATTAGATAAATGGGCAAGTTTGTGGAATTGGTTTAACATAACAAATTGGCTGT
GGTATATAAAATTATTCATAATGATAGTAGGAGGCTTGGTAGGTTTAAGAATAGTTTTTGCTGTACTTTC
TATAGTGAATAGAGTTAGGCAGGGATATTCACCATTATCGTTTCAGACCCACCTCCCAACCCCGAGGGGA
CCCGACAGGCCCGAAGGAATAGAAGAAGAAGGTGGAGAGAGAGACAGAGACAGATCCATTCGATTAGTGA
ACGGATCGGCACTGCGTGCGCCAATTCTGCAGACAAATGGCAGTATTCATCCACAATTTTAAAAGAAAAG
GGGGGATTGGGGGGTACAGTGCAGGGGAAAGAATAGTAGACATAATAGCAACAGACATACAAACTAAAGA
ATTACAAAAACAAATTACAAAAATTCAAAATTTTCGGGTTTATTACAGGGACAGCAGAGATCCAGTTTGG
TTAATTAAAGTGCAAGTGGTTTTAGGACCAGGATGAGGCGGGGTGGGGGTGCCTACCTGACGACCGACCC
CGACCCACTGGACAAGCACCCAACCCCCATTCCCCAAATTGCGCATCCCCTATCAGAGAGGGGGAGGGGA
AACAGGATGCGGCGAGGCGCGTGCGCACTGCCAGCTTCAGCACCGCGGACAGTGCCTTCGCCCCCGCCTG
GCGGCGCGCGCCACCGCCGCCTCAGCACTGAAGGCGCGCTGACGTCACTCGCCGGTCCCCCGTAAACTCC
CCTTCCCGGCCACCTTGGTCGCGTCCGCGCCGCCGCCGGCCCAGCCGGACCGCACCACGCGAGGCGCGAG
ATAGGGGGGCACGGGCGCGACCATCTGCGCTGCGGCGCCGGCGACTCAGCGCTGCCTCAGTCTGCGGTGG
GCAGCGGAGGAGTCGTGTCGTGCCTGAGAGCGCAGGTACGGCTAGGCCACTGCCACCATGGACAGTAAGG
GTAGCTCCCAGAAAGGCAGCAGGCTGCTTTTGCTTCTCGTTGTATCTAATCTTTTGCTCTGCCAGGGCGT
AGTTTCCGACATTGGAACCACGAGGGGTTCCATGGATGAGAAGACGACGGGTTGGCGGGGTGGCCATGTG
GTAGAGGGCTTGGCAGGTGAGCTTGAACAGCTCAGAGCTAGGTTGGAACACCATCCACAAGGTCAACGAG
AGCCGGGCAGCGGCTCAAGCGGGTCCTCCGGAAGTTCTGGTTCATCTATGGTGAGTGCCAGTCATCCTGA
GGCCCTGGCCGCCCCTGTCACCACTGTTGCGACCCTTGTCCCACACAATGCCACTGAGCCAGCCAGTCCT
GGGGAAGGGAAGGAAGATGCCTTTTCCAAGCTGAAGCAGAAGTTTATGAATGAGCTGCATAAAATTCCAT
TGCCACCGTGGGCCTTAATAGCCATAGCCATAGTTGCGGTCCTTTTAGTCGTAACCTGCTGCTTTTGTGT
CTGTAAGAAATGTTTGTTCAAAAAGAAAAACAAGAAGAAGGGGAAGGAAAAGGGAGGAAAGAACGCCATT
AACATGAAAGACGTGAAAGACTTAGGGAAGACCATGAAGGATCAGGCCCTTAAGGATGACGATGCTGAAA
CCGGACTGACTGATGGAGAAGAAAAGGAAGAGCCCAAGGAAGAGGAGAAACTGGGAAAGCTCCAATATTC
ACTGGACTATGACTTCCAGAATAACCAGCTGTTGGTGGGAATCATCCAGGCTGCTGAACTGCCCGCCCTG
GACATGGGGGGTACATCCGATCCATACGTCAAAGTCTTCCTGCTGCCTGACAAAAAGAAGAAATTTGAGA
CTAAAGTCCACCGGAAAACCCTCAATCCAGTCTTCAATGAACAATTTACTTTCAAGGTACCCTACTCGGA
ATTAGGTGGCAAAACCCTGGTGATGGCTGTGTATGACTTTGATCGCTTCTCCAAGCACGACATCATCGGA
GAGTTCAAAGTTCCTATGAACACCGTGGATTTTGGCCATGTGACCGAGGAGTGGCGCGATCTCCAGAGCG
CTGAGAAAGAAGAGCAAGAGAAACTGGGTGACATCTGCTTCTCCCTCCGCTACGTCCCTACTGCCGGCAA
ACTGACTGTTGTCATTCTGGAAGCCAAGAACCTGAAGAAGATGGATGTGGGTGGCTTATCTGATCCCTAC
GTGAAGATTCACCTGATGCAGAACGGTAAGAGGCTGAAGAAGAAAAAGACGACGATTAAGAAGAACACAC
TCAACCCCTACTACAACGAGTCCTTCAGCTTTGAAGTTCCGTTCGAGCAAATCCAGAAAGTGCAAGTGGT
GGTAACTGTTTTGGACTATGACAAGATTGGCAAGAACGACGCCATCGGCAAAGTCTTCGTTGGTTACAAC
AGCACTGGGGCGGAGCTGCGACACTGGTCAGACATGCTGGCCAACCCCCGGCGACCCATCGCACAGTGGC
ACACTCTGCAGGTAGAGGAGGAGGTTGATGCCATGCTGGCTGTCAAGAAGGGATCCGGAAGTTCGGGGTC
CAGCGGTTCTTCAGGCAGTTCCGAAATCGGTACTGGCTTTCCATTCGACCCCCATTATGTGGAAGTCCTG
GGCGAGCGCATGCACTACGTCGATGTTGGTCCGCGCGATGGCACCCCTGTGCTGTTCCTGCACGGTAACC
CGACCTCCTCCTACGTGTGGCGCAACATCATCCCGCATGTTGCACCGACCCATCGCTGCATTGCTCCAGA
CCTGATCGGTATGGGCAAATCCGACAAACCAGACCTGGGTTATTTCTTCGACGACCACGTCCGCTTCATG
GATGCCTTCATCGAAGCCCTGGGTCTGGAAGAGGTCGTCCTGGTCATTCACGACTGGGGCTCCGCTCTGG
GTTTCCACTGGGCCAAGCGCAATCCAGAGCGCGTCAAAGGTATTGCATTTATGGAGTTCATCCGCCCTAT
CCCGACCTGGGACGAATGGCCAGAATTTGCCCGCGAGACCTTCCAGGCCTTCCGCACCACCGACGTCGGC
CGCAAGCTGATCATCGATCAGAACGTTTTTATCGAGGGTACGCTGCCGATGGGTGTCGTCCGCCCGCTGA
CTGAAGTCGAGATGGACCATTACCGCGAGCCGTTCCTGAATCCTGTTGACCGCGAGCCACTGTGGCGCTT
CCCAAACGAGCTGCCAATCGCCGGTGAGCCAGCGAACATCGTCGCGCTGGTCGAAGAATACATGGACTGG
CTGCACCAGTCCCCTGTCCCGAAGCTGCTGTTCTGGGGCACCCCAGGCGTTCTGATCCCACCGGCCGAAG
CCGCTCGCCTGGCCAAAAGCCTGCCTAACTGCAAGGCTGTGGACATCGGCCCGGGTCTGAATCTGCTGCA
AGAAGACAACCCGGACCTGATCGGCAGCGAGATCGCGCGCTGGCTGTCTACTCTGGAGATTTCCGGTTCT
TCAGACTACAAAGACGATGACGACAAGTAAAATTCGATATCAAGCTTATCGATAATCAACCTCTGGATTA
CAAAATTTGTGAAAGATTGACTGGTATTCTTAACTATGTTGCTCCTTTTACGCTATGTGGATACGCTGCT
TTAATGCCTTTGTATCATGCTATTGCTTCCCGTATGGCTTTCATTTTCTCCTCCTTGTATAAATCCTGGT
TGCTGTCTCTTTATGAGGAGTTGTGGCCCGTTGTCAGGCAACGTGGCGTGGTGTGCACTGTGTTTGCTGA
CGCAACCCCCACTGGTTGGGGCATTGCCACCACCTGTCAGCTCCTTTCCGGGACTTTCGCTTTCCCCCTC
CCTATTGCCACGGCGGAACTCATCGCCGCCTGCCTTGCCCGCTGCTGGACAGGGGCTCGGCTGTTGGGCA
CTGACAATTCCGTGGTGTTGTCGGGGAAATCATCGTCCTTTCCTTGGCTGCTCGCCTGTGTTGCCACCTG
GATTCTGCGCGGGACGTCCTTCTGCTACGTCCCTTCGGCCCTCAATCCAGCGGACCTTCCTTCCCGCGGC
CTGCTGCCGGCTCTGCGGCCTCTTCCGCGTCTTCGCCTTCGCCCTCAGACGAGTCGGATCTCCCTTTGGG
CCGCCTCCCCGCATCGATACCGTCGACCTCGAGACCTAGAAAAACATGGAGCAATCACAAGTAGCAATAC
AGCAGCTACCAATGCTGATTGTGCCTGGCTAGAAGCACAAGAGGAGGAGGAGGTGGGTTTTCCAGTCACA
CCTCAGGTACCTTTAAGACCAATGACTTACAAGGCAGCTGTAGATCTTAGCCACTTTTTAAAAGAAAAGG
GGGGACTGGAAGGGCTAATTCACTCCCAACGAAGACAAGATATCCTTGATCTGTGGATCTACCACACACA
AGGCTACTTCCCTGATTGGCAGAACTACACACCAGGGCCAGGGATCAGATATCCACTGACCTTTGGATGG
TGCTACAAGCTAGTACCAGTTGAGCAAGAGAAGGTAGAAGAAGCCAATGAAGGAGAGAACACCCGCTTGT
TACACCCTGTGAGCCTGCATGGGATGGATGACCCGGAGAGAGAAGTATTAGAGTGGAGGTTTGACAGCCG
CCTAGCATTTCATCACATGGCCCGAGAGCTGCATCCGGACTGTACTGGGTCTCTCTGGTTAGACCAGATC
TGAGCCTGGGAGCTCTCTGGCTAACTAGGGAACCCACTGCTTAAGCCTCAATAAAGCTTGCCTTGAGTGC
TTCAAGTAGTGTGTGCCCGTCTGTTGTGTGACTCTGGTAACTAGAGATCCCTCAGACCCTTTTAGTCAGT
GTGGAAAATCTCTAGCAGGGCCCGTTTAAACCCGCTGATCAGCCTCGACTGTGCCTTCTAGTTGCCAGCC
ATCTGTTGTTTGCCCCTCCCCCGTGCCTTCCTTGACCCTGGAAGGTGCCACTCCCACTGTCCTTTCCTAA
TAAAATGAGGAAATTGCATCGCATTGTCTGAGTAGGTGTCATTCTATTCTGGGGGGTGGGGTGGGGCAGG
ACAGCAAGGGGGAGGATTGGGAAGACAATAGCAGGCATGCTGGGGATGCGGTGGGCTCTATGGCTTCTGA
GGCGGAAAGAACCAGCTGGGGCTCTAGGGGGTATCCCC
[124 nt withheld, positions 10329-10452]
C
[91 nt withheld, positions 10454-10544]
A
[49 nt withheld, positions 10546-10594]
CCTTTGACGTTGGAGTCCACGTTCTTT
[37 nt withheld, positions 10622-10658]
ACCCTATCTCGGTCTATTCTTTTGATTTATAAGGGATTTTGCCGATTTCGGCCTATTGGTTAAAAAATGA
GCTGATTTAACAAAAATTTAACGCGAATTAATTCTGTGGAATGTGTGTCAGTTAGGGTGTGGAAAGTCCC
CAGGCTCCCCAGCAGGCAGAAGTATGCAAAGCATGCATCTCAATTAGTCAGCAACCAGGTGTGGAAAGTC
CCCAGGCTCCCCAGCAGGCAGAAGTAT
